Addgene plasmid #152462: pGBW-m4133797
Purpose: Mammalian expression plasmid for SARS-CoV-2 ORF8 protein
Depositing lab: Ginkgo Bioworks & Benjie Chen. Depositing organization: Ginkgo Bioworks.
Backbone
  Vector backbone: pTwist_CMV_Hygro_6
  Backbone size w/o insert (bp): 6525
  Vector type: Mammalian Expression
  Selectable markers: Hygromycin
Growth in bacteria
  Bacterial resistance: Ampicillin, 100 μg/mL
  Growth temperature: 37°C
  Growth strain: DH5alpha
  Copy number: High Copy
Gene/Insert
  Gene/Insert name: SARS-CoV-2 ORF8 protein
  Species: Severe acute respiratory syndrome coronavirus 2
  Insert size (bp): 359
  Mutation: wt
  Entrez Gene: ORF8 (a.k.a. GU280_gp09)
  Promoter: CMV
  Tag / fusion protein: Cleavable TEV;6xHis-003 (C terminal on backbone)
  Cloning method: Unknown
Resource information
  A portion of this plasmid was derived from a plasmid made by: GinkgoBioworks
Depositor comments: NCBI reference sequence: YP_009724396.1
How to cite: pGBW-m4133797 was a gift from Ginkgo Bioworks & Benjie Chen (Addgene plasmid # 152462 ; http://n2t.net/addgene:152462 ; RRID:Addgene_152462)
