[The description below was written by a language model from this plasmid's Addgene catalogue record and pLannotate feature annotations shown in this document.]
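Description:
pGBW-m4133797 is a mammalian expression plasmid built on the pTwist_CMV_Hygro_6 backbone for producing the wild-type ORF8 accessory protein of SARS-CoV-2. It is propagated in E. coli as a high-copy plasmid through a ColE1/pUC-type origin and selected with ampicillin via a full-length β-lactamase gene. For selection in mammalian cells it carries a separate cassette in which the human ubiquitin C promoter drives a hygromycin B phosphotransferase gene, followed by a synthetic polyadenylation signal.

The ORF8 coding sequence sits downstream of CMV immediate-early regulatory elements: the sequence annotation identifies the CMV enhancer and CMV promoter segments, including a match to a truncated CMV promoter variant, while the catalogue simply lists the promoter as CMV. The open reading frame is followed in frame by a backbone-encoded C-terminal tag, described as a cleavable TEV site plus 6xHis. The annotation detects the 6xHis element a short distance after ORF8 but does not separately call the TEV site. This arrangement allows affinity capture or detection of the protein and, in principle, protease removal of the tag. An SV40 polyadenylation signal lies downstream of the tagged ORF, although it is annotated on the opposite strand. The expression unit is flanked by 5' and 3' β-globin insulator elements, along with T7 and rrnG transcription terminators and an upstream synthetic poly(A) signal, features that help isolate the cassette from read-through transcription originating elsewhere in the plasmid.

ORF8 is annotated as a modulator of the host immune response that binds the IL17RA receptor and promotes pro-inflammatory signalling. The construct is suited to transient or hygromycin-selected stable expression of tagged ORF8 in mammalian cells for functional, interaction or purification studies.
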