Features (pLannotate 1.2.2; 20 found; start..end, strand, type, name):
      5..367     +  CDS            NS8_SARS2: Experimental evidence at protein level: Swiss-Prot protein existence level 1. Plays a role in modulating host immune response (PubMed:31986261). Binds to IL17RA receptor, leading to IL17 pathway activation and an increased secretion of pro-inflammatory factors. Contributes to cytokine storm during COVID-19 infection. From Severe acute respiratory syndrome coronavirus 2 (2019-nCoV) (SARS-CoV-2).
    389..406     +  CDS            6xHis: 6xHis affinity tag
    475..596     -  polyA_signal   SV40 poly(A) signal: SV40 polyadenylation signal
    619..688     -  CDS            large T antigen (fragment): large T antigen from SV40 (simian virus 40)
    711..757     +  terminator     T7 terminator: transcription terminator for bacteriophage T7 RNA polymerase
    787..923     +  terminator     rrnG terminator: transcription terminator from the E. coli ribosomal RNA rrnG operon (Albrechtsen et al., 1991)
    968..1039    +  misc_feature   3' β-globin insulator: insulator downstream of the human β-globin locus (Farrell et al., 2002)
   1265..1853    -  rep_origin     ori: high-copy-number ColE1/pMB1/pBR322/pUC origin of replication
   2025..2089    -  CDS            bla(M) (fragment): β-lactamase lacking the signal sequence; bla(M); allows cytosolic expression of β-lactamase
   2353..3562    +  promoter       UbC promoter: human ubiquitin C promoter
   3572..4593    +  CDS            HygR (fragment): hygromycin B phosphotransferase confers resistance to hygromycin
   4621..4669    +  polyA_signal   poly(A) signal: synthetic polyadenylation signal
   4935..5795    +  CDS            AmpR: β-lactamase; bla; confers resistance to ampicillin, carbenicillin, and related antibiotics
   5808..5944    +  terminator     rrnG terminator: transcription terminator from the E. coli ribosomal RNA rrnG operon (Albrechtsen et al., 1991)
   6096..6167    +  misc_feature   5' β-globin insulator: insulator upstream of the human β-globin locus (Farrell et al., 2002)
   6172..6218    -  terminator     T7 terminator: transcription terminator for bacteriophage T7 RNA polymerase
   6236..6284    -  polyA_signal   poly(A) signal: synthetic polyadenylation signal
   6365..6668    +  enhancer       CMV enhancer: human cytomegalovirus immediate early enhancer
   6741..6758    -  promoter       CMV promoter (fragment): human cytomegalovirus (CMV) immediate early promoter
   6821..6872    +  promoter       CMVd2 promoter: truncated human cytomegalovirus (CMV) immediate early promoter that yields moderately reduced expression relative to the full-length promoter
>Addgene plasmid #152462 | pGBW-m4133797 | addgene full sequence | sequence record 372344 | Addgene NGS Result
CACCATGAAATTCTTAGTGTTTCTTGGGATCATTACAACGGTCGCAGCTTTTCATCAGGAATGCAGCCTA
CAATCGTGTACCCAGCACCAGCCGTACGTTGTGGACGATCCTTGCCCCATCCACTTCTATTCTAAGTGGT
ACATACGGGTAGGCGCGAGGAAGAGTGCACCACTCATTGAGTTGTGTGTGGACGAGGCCGGTTCAAAATC
CCCAATCCAGTATATAGATATTGGAAATTACACTGTCTCCTGTCTGCCCTTCACCATCAACTGCCAAGAA
CCTAAGCTGGGAAGCCTCGTTGTGAGATGCTCTTTTTATGAGGATTTTCTTGAATACCACGACGTCCGTG
TGGTTCTGGACTTCATTGAAAACCTTTACTTTCAGTCGCACCATCACCATCACCATTAAGGATCCGCAGG
CCTCTGCTAGCTTGACTGACTGAGATACAGCGTACCTTCAGCTCACAGACATGATAAGATACATTGATGA
GTTTGGACAAACCACAACTAGAATGCAGTGAAAAAAATGCTTTATTTGTGAAATTTGTGATGCTATTGCT
TTATTTGTAACCATTATAAGCTGCAATAAACAAGTTAACAACAACAATTGCATTCATTTTATGTTTCAGG
TTCAGGGGGAGGTGTGGGAGGTTTTTTAAAGCAAGTAAAACCTCTACAAATGTGGTATTGGCCCATCTCT
ATCGGTATCGTAGCATAACCCCTTGGGGCCTCTAAACGGGTCTTGAGGGGTTTTTTGTGCCCCTCGGGCC
GGATTGCTATCTACCGGCATTGGCGCAGAAAAAAATGCCTGATGCGACGCTGCGCGTCTTATACTCCCAC
ATATGCCAGATTCAGCAACGGATACGGCTTCCCCAACTTGCCCACTTCCATACGTGTCCTCCTTACCAGA
AATTTATCCTTAAGGTCGTCAGCTATCCTGCAGGCGATCTCTCGATTTCGATCAAGACATTCCTTTAATG
GTCTTTTCTGGACACCACTAGGGGTCAGAAGTAGTTCATCAAACTTTCTTCCCTCCCTAATCTCATTGGT
TACCTTGGGCTATCGAAACTTAATTAACCAGTCAAGTCAGCTACTTGGCGAGATCGACTTGTCTGGGTTT
CGACTACGCTCAGAATTGCGTCAGTCAAGTTCGATCTGGTCCTTGCTATTGCACCCGTTCTCCGATTACG
AGTTTCATTTAAATCATGTGAGCAAAAGGCCAGCAAAAGGCCAGGAACCGTAAAAAGGCCGCGTTGCTGG
CGTTTTTCCATAGGCTCCGCCCCCCTGACGAGCATCACAAAAATCGACGCTCAAGTCAGAGGTGGCGAAA
CCCGACAGGACTATAAAGATACCAGGCGTTTCCCCCTGGAAGCTCCCTCGTGCGCTCTCCTGTTCCGACC
CTGCCGCTTACCGGATACCTGTCCGCCTTTCTCCCTTCGGGAAGCGTGGCGCTTTCTCATAGCTCACGCT
GTAGGTATCTCAGTTCGGTGTAGGTCGTTCGCTCCAAGCTGGGCTGTGTGCACGAACCCCCCGTTCAGCC
CGACCGCTGCGCCTTATCCGGTAACTATCGTCTTGAGTCCAACCCGGTAAGACACGACTTATCGCCACTG
GCAGCAGCCACTGGTAACAGGATTAGCAGAGCGAGGTATGTAGGCGGTGCTACAGAGTTCTTGAAGTGGT
GGCCTAACTACGGCTACACTAGAAGAACAGTATTTGGTATCTGCGCTCTGCTGAAGCCAGTTACCTTCGG
AAAAAGAGTTGGTAGCTCTTGATCCGGCAAACAAACCACCGCTGGTAGCGGTGGTTTTTTTGTTTGCAAG
CAGCAGATTACGCGCAGAAAAAAAGGATCTCAAGAAGATCCTTTGATCTTTTCTACGGGGTCTGACGCTC
AGTGGAACGAAAACTCACGTTAAGGGATTTTGGTCATGAGATTATCAAAAAGGATCTTCACCTAGATCCT
TTTAAATTAAAAATGAAGTTTTAAATCAATCTAAAGTATATATGAGTAAACTTGGTCTGACAGTTACCAA
TGCTTAATCAGTGAGGCACCTATCTCAGCGATCTGTCTATTTCGTTCATCCATAGTTGCATTTAAATTTC
CGAACTCTCCAAGGCCCTCGTCGGAAAATCTTCAAACCTTTCGTCCGATCCATCTTGCAGGCTACCTCTC
GAACGAACTATCGCAAGTCTCTTGGCCGGCCTTGCGCCTTGGCTATTGCTTGGCAGCGCCTATCGCCAGG
TATTACTCCAATCCCGAATATCCGAGATCGGGATCACCCGAGAGAAGTTCAACCTACATCCTCAATCCCG
ATCTATCCGAGATCCGAGGAATATCGAAATCGGGGCGCGCCTGGCCTCCGCGCCGGGTTTTGGCGCCTCC
CGCGGGCGCCCCCCTCGTCACGGCGAGCGCTGCCACGTCAGACGAAGGGCGCAGGAGCGTCCTGATCCTT
CCGCCCGGACGCTCAGGACAGCGGCCCGCTGCTCATAAGACTCGGCCTTAGAACCCCAGTATCAGCAGAA
GGACATTTTAGGACGGGACTTGGGTGACTCTAGGGCACTGGTTTTCTTTCCAGAGAGCGGAACAGGCGAG
GAAAAGTAGTCCCTTCTCGGCGATTCTGCGGAGGGATCTCCGTGGGGCGGTGAACGCCGATGATTATATA
AGGACGCGCCGGGTGTGGCACAGCTAGTTCCGTCGCAGCCGGGATTTGGGTCGCGGTTCTTGTTTGTGGA
TCGCTGTGATCGTCACTTGGTGAGTAGCGGGCTGCTGGGCTGGCCGGGGCTTTCGTGGCCGCCGGGCCGC
TCGGTGGGACGGAAGCGTGTGGAGAGACCGCCAAGGGCTGTAGTCTGGGTCCGCGAGCAAGGTTGCCCTG
AACTGGGGGTTGGGGGGAGCGCAGCAAAATGGCGGCTGTTCCCGAGTCTTGAATGGAAGACGCTTGTGAG
GCGGGCTGTGAGGTCGTTGAAACAAGGTGGGGGGCATGGTGGGCGGCAAGAACCCAAGGTCTTGAGCCCT
TCGCTAATGCGGGAAAGCTCTTATTCGGGTGAGATGGGCTGGGCACCATCTGGGGACCCTGACGTGAAGT
TTGTCACTGACTGGAGAACTCGGTTTGTCGTCTGTTGCGGGGGCGGCAGTTATGGCGGTGCCGTTGGGCA
GTGCACCCGTACCTTTGGGAGCGCGCGCCCTCGTCGTGTCGTGACGTCACCCGTTCTGTTGGCTTATAAT
GCAGGGTGGGGCCACCTGCCGGTAGGTGTGCGGTAGGCTTTTCTCCGTCGCAGGACGCAGGGTTCGGGCC
TAGGGTAGGCTCTCCTGAATCGACAGGCGCCGGACCTCTGGTGAGGGGAGGGATAAGTGAGGCGTCAGTT
TCTTTGGTCGGTTTTATGTACCTATCTTCTTAAGTAGCTGAAGCTCCGGTTTTGAACTATGCGCTCGGGG
TTGGCGAGTGTGTTTTGTGAAGTTTTTTAGGCACCTTTTGAAATGTAATCATTTGGGTCAATATGTAATT
TTCAGTGTTAGACTTGTAAATTGTCCGCTAAATTCTGGCCGTTTTTGGCTTTTTTGTTAGACAACATGGG
TAAAAAGCCTGAACTCACCGCGACGTCTGTCGAGAAGTTTCTGATCGAAAAGTTCGACAGCGTCTCCGAC
CTGATGCAGCTCTCGGAGGGCGAAGAATCTCGTGCTTTCAGCTTCGATGTAGGAGGGCGTGGATATGTCC
TGCGGGTAAATAGCTGCGCCGATGGTTTCTACAAAGATCGTTATGTTTATCGGCACTTTGCATCCGCCGC
GCTCCCGATTCCGGAAGTGCTTGACATTGGGGAGTTCAGCGAGAGCCTGACCTATTGCATCTCCCGCCGT
GCACAGGGTGTCACGTTGCAAGACCTGCCTGAAACCGAACTGCCCGCTGTTCTGCAGCCGGTCGCGGAGG
CAATGGATGCCATCGCTGCCGCCGATCTTAGCCAGACGAGCGGGTTCGGCCCATTCGGACCGCAAGGAAT
CGGTCAATACACTACATGGCGTGATTTCATATGCGCGATTGCTGATCCCCATGTGTATCACTGGCAAACT
GTGATGGACGACACCGTCAGTGCGTCCGTCGCGCAGGCTCTCGATGAGCTGATGCTTTGGGCCGAGGACT
GCCCCGAAGTCCGGCACCTCGTGCACGCGGATTTCGGCTCCAACAATGTCCTGACGGACAATGGCCGCAT
AACAGCGGTCATTGACTGGAGCGAGGCGATGTTCGGGGATTCCCAATACGAGGTCGCCAACATCTTCTTC
TGGAGGCCGTGGTTGGCTTGTATGGAGCAGCAGACGCGCTACTTCGAGCGGAGGCATCCGGAGCTTGCAG
GATCGCCCCGGCTCCGGGCGTATATGCTCCGCATTGGTCTTGACCAACTCTATCAGAGCTTGGTTGACGG
CAATTTCGATGATGCAGCTTGGGCGCAGGGTCGATGCGACGCAATCGTCCGATCCGGAGCCGGGACTGTC
GGGCGTACACAAATCGCCCGCAGAAGCGCCGCCGTCTGGACCGATGGCTGTGTAGAAGTACTCGCCGATA
GTGGAAACCGACGCCCCAGCACTCGTCCGAGGGCAAAGGAATAAGCTAGTATGTAAGCCTAGTCTTAGAT
AATAAAATCGCTATCCATCGAAGATGGATGTGTGTTGGTTTTTTGTGTGTGTAACGCTAGGCGCGCCTGG
TGTACCGAGAACGATCCTCTCAGTGCGAGTCTCGACGATCCATATCGTTGCTTGGCAGTCAGCCAGTCGG
AATCCAGCTTGGGACCCAGGAAGTCCAATCGTCAGATATTGTACTCAAGCCTGGTCACGGCAGCGTACCG
ATCTGTTTAAACCTAGATATTGATAGTCTGATCGGTCAACGTATAATCGAGTCCTAGCTTTTGCAAACAT
CTATCAAGAGACAGGATCAGCAGGAGGCTTTCGCATGAGTATTCAACATTTCCGTGTCGCCCTTATTCCC
TTTTTTGCGGCATTTTGCCTTCCTGTTTTTGCTCACCCAGAAACGCTGGTGAAAGTAAAAGATGCTGAAG
ATCAGTTGGGTGCGCGAGTGGGTTACATCGAACTGGATCTCAACAGCGGTAAGATCCTTGAGAGTTTTCG
CCCCGAAGAACGCTTTCCAATGATGAGCACTTTTAAAGTTCTGCTATGTGGCGCGGTATTATCCCGTATT
GACGCCGGGCAAGAGCAACTCGGTCGCCGCATACACTATTCTCAGAATGACTTGGTTGAGTATTCACCAG
TCACAGAAAAGCATCTTACGGATGGCATGACAGTAAGAGAATTATGCAGTGCTGCCATAACCATGAGTGA
TAACACTGCGGCCAACTTACTTCTGACAACGATTGGAGGACCGAAGGAGCTAACCGCTTTTTTGCACAAC
ATGGGGGATCATGTAACTCGCCTTGATCGTTGGGAACCGGAGCTGAATGAAGCCATACCAAACGACGAGC
GTGACACCACGATGCCTGTAGCAATGGCAACAACCTTGCGTAAACTATTAACTGGCGAACTACTTACTCT
AGCTTCCCGGCAACAGTTGATAGACTGGATGGAGGCGGATAAAGTTGCAGGACCACTTCTGCGCTCGGCC
CTTCCGGCTGGCTGGTTTATTGCTGATAAATCTGGAGCCGGTGAGCGTGGGTCTCGCGGTATCATTGCAG
CACTGGGGCCAGATGGTAAGCCCTCCCGTATCGTAGTTATCTACACGACGGGGAGTCAGGCAACTATGGA
TGAACGAAATAGACAGATCGCTGAGATAGGTGCCTCACTGATTAAGCATTGGTAACCGATTCTAGGTGCA
TTGGCGCAGAAAAAAATGCCTGATGCGACGCTGCGCGTCTTATACTCCCACATATGCCAGATTCAGCAAC
GGATACGGCTTCCCCAACTTGCCCACTTCCATACGTGTCCTCCTTACCAGAAATTTATCCTTAAGATCCC
GAATCGTTTAAACTCGACTCTGGCTCTATCGAATCTCCGTCGTTTCGAGCTTACGCGAACAGCCGTGGCG
CTCATTTGCTCGTCGGGCATCGAATCTCGTCAGCTATCGTCAGCTTACCTTTTTGGCAGCGATCGCGGCT
CCCGACATCTTGGACCATTAGCTCCACAGGTATCTTCTTCCCTCTAGTGGTCATAACAGCAGCTTCAGCT
ACCTCTCAATTCAAAAAACCCCTCAAGACCCGTTTAGAGGCCCCAAGGGGTTATGCTATCAATCGTTGCG
TTACACACACAAAAAACCAACACACATCCATCTTCGATGGATAGCGATTTTATTATCTAACTGCTGATCG
AGTGTAGCCAGATCTAGTAATCAATTACGGGGTCATTAGTTCATAGCCCATATATGGAGTTCCGCGTTAC
ATAACTTACGGTAAATGGCCCGCCTGGCTGACCGCCCAACGACCCCCGCCCATTGACGTCAATAATGACG
TATGTTCCCATAGTAACGCCAATAGGGACTTTCCATTGACGTCAATGGGTGGAGTATTTACGGTAAACTG
CCCACTTGGCAGTACATCAAGTGTATCATATGCCAAGTACGCCCCCTATTGACGTCAATGACGGTAAATG
GCCCGCCTGGCATTATGCCCAGTACATGACCTTATGGGACTTTCCTACTTGGCAGTACATCTACGTATTA
GTCATCGCTATTACCATGCTGATGCGGTTTTGGCAGTACATCAATGGGCGTGGATAGCGGTTTGACTCAC
GGGGATTTCCAAGTCTCCACCCCATTGACGTCAATGGGAGTTTGTTTTGGCACCAAAATCAACGGGACTT
TCCAAAATGTCGTAACAACTCCGCCCCATTGACGCAAATGGGCGGTAGGCGTGTACGGTGGGAGGTCTAT
ATAAGCAGAGCTGGTTTAGTGAACCGTCAGATCAGATCTTTGTCGATCCTACCATCCACTCGACACACCC
GCCAGCGGCCGC
